Addgene plasmid #206472: pAc5.1-(FspAI)-mCherry-PH (EB3)
Purpose: (Empty Backbone) Expression in Schneider cells for imaging
Depositing lab: Mandy Jeske. Depositing organization: Universitaet Heidelberg. Publication: ReLo is a simple and rapid colocalization assay to identify and characterize direct protein-protein interactions. Salgania HK, Metz J, Jeske M. Nat Commun. 2024 Apr 3;15(1):2875. doi: 10.1038/s41467-024-47233-4. PubMed 38570497.
Backbone
  Vector backbone: EB03-pAc5.1 FspAI mcherry PH
  Vector type: Insect Expression
Growth in bacteria
  Bacterial resistance: Ampicillin, 100 μg/mL
  Growth temperature: 37°C
  Growth strain: DH5alpha
  Copy number: High Copy
Gene/Insert
  Gene/Insert name: None
Terms and licenses: Academic/Nonprofit Terms; Industry Terms: Not Available to Industry
Depositor comments: Please visit https://www.biorxiv.org/content/10.1101/2022.03.04.482790v2 for bioRxiv preprint.
How to cite: pAc5.1-(FspAI)-mCherry-PH (EB3) was a gift from Mandy Jeske (Addgene plasmid # 206472 ; http://n2t.net/addgene:206472 ; RRID:Addgene_206472)
