[The description below was written by a language model from this plasmid's Addgene catalogue record and pLannotate feature annotations shown in this document.]
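Description:
pAc5.1-(FspAI)-mCherry-PH (EB3) is an empty-backbone insect expression vector of about 6.5 kb, built on the pAc5.1 framework for expressing fluorescently tagged proteins in Drosophila Schneider cells for imaging. It is propagated in E. coli as a high-copy plasmid through a ColE1/pUC-type origin and selected with ampicillin via the β-lactamase gene and its native promoter. No marker for selection in insect cells is annotated, which is consistent with use by transient transfection.

The expression cassette is driven by the Drosophila melanogaster actin 5C promoter, a strong constitutive promoter in fly cell lines. Downstream lie the mCherry red fluorescent protein coding sequence and a fragment of rat phospholipase C delta 1. Going by the plasmid name, this fragment is its pleckstrin homology (PH) domain, which binds phosphatidylinositol 4,5-bisphosphate and so directs fused proteins to the plasma membrane. A V5 epitope tag is annotated after the PH fragment, though the record does not say whether it is in frame with the fusion. An SV40 polyadenylation signal follows. Short large T antigen and tetracycline-resistance fragments are also detected; these appear to be non-functional backbone remnants.

The record lists no insert. The name indicates an FspAI restriction site for cloning, apparently placed between the promoter and mCherry, so that a gene of interest would carry a C-terminal mCherry-PH fusion; the exact position is not annotated. The associated publication describes a colocalization assay for detecting direct protein-protein interactions. There, a membrane-anchored fusion of this kind would plausibly let relocalization of a separately labelled partner be observed by microscopy.
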