Features (pLannotate 1.2.2; 10 found; start..end, strand, type, name):
     56..2565    +  promoter       Ac5 promoter: Drosophila melanogaster actin 5C promoter
   2601..3308    +  CDS            mCherry: mCherry is a basic (constitutively fluorescent) red fluorescent protein published in 2004, derived from Discosoma sp.. It is reported to be a very rapidly-maturing monomer with low acid sensitivity.
   3333..3740    +  CDS            Plcd1 (fragment): PLCD1_RAT - Experimental evidence at protein level: Swiss-Prot protein existence level 1. The production of the second messenger molecules diacylglycerol (DAG) and inositol 1,4,5-trisphosphate (IP3) is mediated by activated phosphatidylinositol-specific phospholipase C enzymes (PubMed:16000311). Essential for trophoblast and placental development (By similarity). Binds phosphatidylinositol 4,5-bisphosphate (By similarity). From Rattus norvegicus (Rat).
   3780..3821    +  CDS            V5 tag: epitope tag from simian virus 5
   3921..4055    -  polyA_signal   SV40 poly(A) signal: SV40 polyadenylation signal
   4078..4162    -  CDS            large T antigen (fragment): large T antigen from SV40 (simian virus 40)
   4163..4610    +  CDS            TcR (fragment): tetracycline efflux protein; tet; confers resistance to tetracycline
   4656..5244    -  rep_origin     ori: high-copy-number ColE1/pMB1/pBR322/pUC origin of replication
   5415..6275    -  CDS            AmpR: β-lactamase; bla; confers resistance to ampicillin, carbenicillin, and related antibiotics
   6276..6380    -  promoter       AmpR promoter: bla
>Addgene plasmid #206472 | pAc5.1-(FspAI)-mCherry-PH (EB3) | addgene full sequence | sequence record 407837 | Addgene NGS Result
CTTCAAGAATTAATTCTATATTCTAAAAACACAAATGATACTTCTAAAAAAAAATCATGAATGGCATCAA
CTCTGAATCAAATCTTTGCAGATGCACCTACTTCTCATTTCCACTGTCACATCATTTTTCCAGATCTCGC
TGCCTGTTATGTGGCCCACAAACCAAGACACGTTTTATGGCCATTAAAGCTGGCTGATCGTCGCCAAACA
CCAAATACATAATGAATATGTACACATTCGAGAAAGAAGCGATCAAAGAAGCGTCTTCGGGCGGAGTAGG
AGAATGCGGAGGAGAAGGAGAACGAGCTGATCTAGTATCTCTCCACAATCCAATGCCAACTGACCAACTG
GCCATATTCGGAGCAATTTGAAGCCAATTTCCATCGCCTGGCGATCGCTCCATTCTTGGCTATATGTTTT
TCACCGTTACCCGGGGCCATTTTCAAAGACTCGTCGGCAAGATAAGATTGTGTCACTCGCTGTCTCTCTT
CATTTGTCGAAGAATGCTGAGGAATTTCGCGATGACGTCGGCGAGTATTTTGAAGAATGAGAATAATTTG
TATTTATACGAAAATCAGTTAGTGGAATTTTCTACAAAAACATGTTATCTATAGATAATTTTGTTGCAAA
ATATGTTGACTATGACAAAGATTGTATGTATATACCTTTAATGTATTCTCATTTTCTTATGTATTTATAA
TGGCAATGATGATACTGATGATATTTTAAGATGATGCCAGACCAAAAGGCTTGAATTTCTGCGTCTTTTG
CCGAACGCAGTGCATGTGCAATTGTTGTTTTTTGGAATATTCAATTTTCGGACTGTCCGCTTTGATTTCA
GTTTCTTGGCTTATTCAAAAAGCAAAGTAAAGCCAAAAAAGCGAGATGGCAATACCAAATGCGGCAAAAC
GGTAGTGGAAGGAAAGGGGTGCGGGGCAGCGGAAGGAAGGGTGGGGCGGGGCGTGGCGGGGTCTGTGGCT
GGGCGCGACGTCACCGACGTTGGAGCCACTCCTTTGACCATGTGTGCGTGTGTGTATTATTCGTGTCTCG
CCACTCGCCGGTTGTTTTTTTCTTTTTATGCTGCGCTCTCTCTAGCGCCATCTCGCTTACGCATGCTCAA
CGCACCGCATGTTGCCGTTTCCTTTTATGCGTCATTTTGGCTCGAAATAGGCAATTATTTAAACAAAGAT
TAGTCAACGAAAACGCTAAAATAAATAAGTCTACAATATGGTTACTTATTGCCATGTGTGTGCAGCCAAC
GATAGCAACAAAAGCAACAACACAGGTGGCTTTCCCTCTTTCACTTTTTGTTTGCAAGCCGCGTGCGAGC
AAGACGGCACGACCGGCAAACGCAATTACGCTGACAAAGAGCAGACGAAGTTTTGGCGAAAAACATCAAG
GCGCCTGATACGAATGCATTTGCAATAACAATTGCGATATTTAATATTGTTTATGAAGCTGTTTGACTTC
AAAACACACAAAAAAAAAAATAAAACAAATTATTTGAAAGAGAATTAGGAATCGGACGCTTATCGTTAGG
GTAACAACAAGAAATGCTTACTGAGTCACAGCCTCTGGAAAACTGCCGCAAGCCAGAGAGAGAGAGAAAA
AGAGGGAGAGCAGCTTAGACCGCATGTGCTTGTGTGTGAGGCGTCTCTCTCTTCGTCTCTGTTGCGCAAA
CGCATAGACTGCACTGAAAAAATCGATTACCTATTTTTTATGAATGAATATTTGCACTATTACTATTCAA
AACTATTAAGATAGCAATCACATTCAATAGCCAAATACTATACCACCTGAGCGATGCAACGAAATGATCA
ATTTGAGCAAAAATGCTGCATATTTAGGACGGCATCATTATAGAAATGCTTCTTGCTGTGTACTTTTCTC
TCGTCTGGCAGCTGTTTCGCCGTTATTGTTAAAACCGGCTTAAGTTAGGTGTGTTTTCTACGACTAGTGA
ATGCCCTACTAGAAGATGTGTGTTGCACAAAATGTCCCTGGAATAACCAATTTGAAGTGCAGATAGCAGT
AAACGTAAGCTAATATGAATATTATTTAACTGTAATGTTTTAATATCGCTGGACATTACTAATAAACCCA
CTATAAACACATGTACATATGTATGTTTTGGCATACAATGAGTAGTTGGGGAAAAAATGTGTAAAAGCAC
CGTGACCATCACAGCATAAAGATAACCAGCTGAAGTATCGAATATGAGTAACCCCCAAATTGAATCACAT
GCCGCAACTGATAGGACCCATGGAAGTACACTCTTCATGGCGATATACAAGACACACACAAGCACGAACA
CCCAGTTGCGGAGGAAATTCTCCGTAAATGAAAACCCAATCGGCGAACAATTCATACCCATATATGGTAA
AAGTTTTGAACGCGACTTGAGAGCGGAGAGCATTGCGGCTGATAAGGTTTTAGCGCTAAGCGGGCTTTAT
AAAACGGGCTGCGGGACCAGTTTTCATATCACTACCGTTTGAGTTCTTGTGCTGTGTGGATACTCCTCCC
GACACAAAGCCGCTCCATCAGCCAGCAGTCGTCTAATCCAGAGACCCCGGATCGGGTGCGCATCCAGCGG
CGGTACCAACATGGTGAGCAAGGGCGAGGAGGATAACATGGCCATCATCAAGGAGTTCATGCGCTTCAAG
GTGCACATGGAGGGCTCCGTGAACGGCCACGAGTTCGAGATCGAGGGCGAGGGCGAGGGCCGCCCCTACG
AGGGCACCCAGACCGCCAAGCTGAAGGTGACCAAGGGTGGCCCCCTGCCCTTCGCCTGGGACATCCTGTC
CCCTCAGTTCATGTACGGCTCCAAGGCCTACGTGAAGCACCCCGCCGACATCCCCGACTACTTGAAGCTG
TCCTTCCCCGAGGGCTTCAAGTGGGAGCGCGTGATGAACTTCGAGGACGGCGGCGTGGTGACCGTGACCC
AGGACTCCTCCCTGCAGGACGGCGAGTTCATCTACAAGGTGAAGCTGCGCGGCACCAACTTCCCCTCCGA
CGGCCCCGTAATGCAGAAGAAGACCATGGGCTGGGAGGCCTCCTCCGAGCGGATGTACCCCGAGGACGGC
GCCCTGAAGGGCGAGATCAAGCAGAGGCTGAAGCTGAAGGACGGCGGCCACTACGACGCTGAGGTCAAGA
CCACCTACAAGGCCAAGAAGCCCGTGCAGCTGCCCGGCGCCTACAACGTCAACATCAAGTTGGACATCAC
CTCCCACAACGAGGACTACACCATCGTGGAACAGTACGAACGCGCCGAGGGCCGCCACTCCACCGGCGGC
ATGGACGAGCTGTACAAGCCAAGCTTGAATTCTGCAGATGGCTCCATGCACGGTCTCCAGGATGATCCAG
ATCTGCAGGCTCTGCTGAAAGGTTCTCAGCTCCTCAAAGTCAAAAGCAGCTCCTGGCGTCGTGAACGCTT
CTACAAACTGCAGGAGGACTGCAAAACCATCTGGCAGGAATCCCGTAAAGTAATGCGCTCCCCAGAGTCT
CAGCTCTTCAGCATTGAGGACATTCAGGAGGTACGTATGGGTCACCGTACCGAAGGTCTGGAGAAATTCG
CTCGCGATATCCCAGAAGATCGCTGCTTCTCTATCGTCTTCAAAGACCAGCGCAACACCCTGGATCTGAT
TGCTCCATCTCCAGCAGATGCTCAGCACTGGGTTCAGGGTCTCCGCAAAATCATTCACCACTCCGGTTCT
ATGGACCAGCGTCAGAAATAAATCCAGCACAGTGGCGGCCGCTCGAGTCTAGAGGGCCCGCGGTTCGAAG
GTAAGCCTATCCCTAACCCTCTCCTCGGTCTCGATTCTACGCGTACCGGTCATCATCACCATCACCATTG
AGTTTAAACCCGCTGATCAGCCTCGACTGTGCCTTCTAAGGCCTGAGCTCGCTGATCAGCCTCGATCGAG
GATCCAGACATGATAAGATACATTGATGAGTTTGGACAAACCACAACTAGAATGCAGTGAAAAAAATGCT
TTATTTGTGAAATTTGTGATGCTATTGCTTTATTTGTAACCATTATAAGCTGCAATAAACAAGTTAACAA
CAACAATTGCATTCATTTTATGTTTCAGGTTCAGGGGGAGGTGTGGGAGGTTTTTTAAAGCAAGTAAAAC
CTCTACAAATGTGGTATGGCTGATTATGATCAGTCGACCGATGCCCTTGAGAGCCTTCAACCCAGTCAGC
TCCTTCCGGTGGGCGCGGGGCATGACTATCGTCGCCGCACTTATGACTGTCTTCTTTATCATGCAACTCG
TAGGACAGGTGCCGGCAGCGCTCTGGGTCATTTTCGGCGAGGACCGCTTTCGCTGGAGCGCGACGATGAT
CGGCCTGTCGCTTGCGGTATTCGGAATCTTGCACGCCCTCGCTCAAGCCTTCGTCACTGGTCCCGCCACC
AAACGTTTCGGCGAGAAGCAGGCCATTATCGCCGGCATGGCGGCCGACGCGCTGGGCTACGTCTTGCTGG
CGTTCGCGACGCGAGGCTGGATGGCCTTCCCCATTATGATTCTTCTCGCTTCCGGCGGCATCGGGATGCC
CGCGTTGCAGGCCATGCTGTCCAGGCAGGTAGATGACGACCATCAGGGACAGCTTCAAGGCCAGCAAAAG
GCCAGGAACCGTAAAAAGGCCGCGTTGCTGGCGTTTTTCCATAGGCTCCGCCCCCCTGACGAGCATCACA
AAAATCGACGCTCAAGTCAGAGGTGGCGAAACCCGACAGGACTATAAAGATACCAGGCGTTTCCCCCTGG
AAGCTCCCTCGTGCGCTCTCCTGTTCCGACCCTGCCGCTTACCGGATACCTGTCCGCCTTTCTCCCTTCG
GGAAGCGTGGCGCTTTCTCATAGCTCACGCTGTAGGTATCTCAGTTCGGTGTAGGTCGTTCGCTCCAAGC
TGGGCTGTGTGCACGAACCCCCCGTTCAGCCCGACCGCTGCGCCTTATCCGGTAACTATCGTCTTGAGTC
CAACCCGGTAAGACACGACTTATCGCCACTGGCAGCAGCCACTGGTAACAGGATTAGCAGAGCGAGGTAT
GTAGGCGGTGCTACAGAGTTCTTGAAGTGGTGGCCTAACTACGGCTACACTAGAAGGACAGTATTTGGTA
TCTGCGCTCTGCTGAAGCCAGTTACCTTCGGAAAAAGAGTTGGTAGCTCTTGATCCGGCAAACAAACCAC
CGCTGGTAGCGGTGGTTTTTTTGTTTGCAAGCAGCAGATTACGCGCAGAAAAAAAGGATCTCAAGAAGAT
CCTTTGATCTTTTCTACGGGGTCTGACGCTCAGTGGAACGAAAACTCACGTTAAGGGATTTTGGTCATGA
GATTATCAAAAAGGATCTTCACCTAGATCCTTTTAAATTAAAAATGAAGTTTTAAATCAATCTAAAGTAT
ATATGAGTAAACTTGGTCTGACAGTTACCAATGCTTAATCAGTGAGGCACCTATCTCAGCGATCTGTCTA
TTTCGTTCATCCATAGTTGCCTGACTCCCCGTCGTGTAGATAACTACGATACGGGAGGGCTTACCATCTG
GCCCCAGTGCTGCAATGATACCGCGAGACCCACGCTCACCGGCTCCAGATTTATCAGCAATAAACCAGCC
AGCCGGAAGGGCCGAGCGCAGAAGTGGTCCTGCAACTTTATCCGCCTCCATCCAGTCTATTAATTGTTGC
CGGGAAGCTAGAGTAAGTAGTTCGCCAGTTAATAGTTTGCGCAACGTTGTTGCCATTGCTGCAGGCATCG
TGGTGTCACGCTCGTCGTTTGGTATGGCTTCATTCAGCTCCGGTTCCCAACGATCAAGGCGAGTTACATG
ATCCCCCATGTTGTGCAAAAAAGCGGTTAGCTCCTTCGGTCCTCCGATCGTTGTCAGAAGTAAGTTGGCC
GCAGTGTTATCACTCATGGTTATGGCAGCACTGCATAATTCTCTTACTGTCATGCCATCCGTAAGATGCT
TTTCTGTGACTGGTGAGTACTCAACCAAGTCATTCTGAGAATAGTGTATGCGGCGACCGAGTTGCTCTTG
CCCGGCGTCAACACGGGATAATACCGCGCCACATAGCAGAACTTTAAAAGTGCTCATCATTGGAAAACGT
TCTTCGGGGCGAAAACTCTCAAGGATCTTACCGCTGTTGAGATCCAGTTCGATGTAACCCACTCGTGCAC
CCAACTGATCTTCAGCATCTTTTACTTTCACCAGCGTTTCTGGGTGAGCAAAAACAGGAAGGCAAAATGC
CGCAAAAAAGGGAATAAGGGCGACACGGAAATGTTGAATACTCATACTCTTCCTTTTTCAATATTATTGA
AGCATTTATCAGGGTTATTGTCTCATGAGCGGATACATATTTGAATGTATTTAGAAAAATAAACAAATAG
GGGTTCCGCGCACATTTCCCCGAAAAGTGCCACCTGACGTCTAAGAAACCATTATTATCATGACATTAAC
CTATAAAAATAGGCGTATCACGAGGCCCTTTCGT
