>Addgene plasmid #206472 | pAc5.1-(FspAI)-mCherry-PH (EB3) | depositor partial sequence | sequence record 401762 | mcherry PH
ATGGTGAGCAAGGGCGAGGAGGATAACATGGCCATCATCAAGGAGTTCATGCGCTTCAAGGTGCACATGG
AGGGCTCCGTGAACGGCCACGAGTTCGAGATCGAGGGCGAGGGCGAGGGCCGCCCCTACGAGGGCACCCA
GACCGCCAAGCTGAAGGTGACCAAGGGTGGCCCCCTGCCCTTCGCCTGGGACATCCTGTCCCCTCAGTTC
ATGTACGGCTCCAAGGCCTACGTGAAGCACCCCGCCGACATCCCCGACTACTTGAAGCTGTCCTTCCCCG
AGGGCTTCAAGTGGGAGCGCGTGATGAACTTCGAGGACGGCGGCGTGGTGACCGTGACCCAGGACTCCTC
CCTGCAGGACGGCGAGTTCATCTACAAGGTGAAGCTGCGCGGCACCAACTTCCCCTCCGACGGCCCCGTA
ATGCAGAAGAAGACCATGGGCTGGGAGGCCTCCTCCGAGCGGATGTACCCCGAGGACGGCGCCCTGAAGG
GCGAGATCAAGCAGAGGCTGAAGCTGAAGGACGGCGGCCACTACGACGCTGAGGTCAAGACCACCTACAA
GGCCAAGAAGCCCGTGCAGCTGCCCGGCGCCTACAACGTCAACATCAAGTTGGACATCACCTCCCACAAC
GAGGACTACACCATCGTGGAACAGTACGAACGCGCCGAGGGCCGCCACTCCACCGGCGGCATGGACGAGC
TGTACAAGCCAAGCTTGAATTCTGCAGATGGCTCCATGCACGGTCTCCAGGATGATCCAGATCTGCAGGC
TCTGCTGAAAGGTTCTCAGCTCCTCAAAGTCAAAAGCAGCTCCTGGCGTCGTGAACGCTTCTACAAACTG
CAGGAGGACTGCAAAACCATCTGGCAGGAATCCCGTAAAGTAATGCGCTCCCCAGAGTCTCAGCTCTTCA
GCATTGAGGACATTCAGGAGGTACGTATGGGTCACCGTACCGAAGGTCTGGAGAAATTCGCTCGCGATAT
CCCAGAAGATCGCTGCTTCTCTATCGTCTTCAAAGACCAGCGCAACACCCTGGATCTGATTGCTCCATCT
CCAGCAGATGCTCAGCACTGGGTTCAGGGTCTCCGCAAAATCATTCACCACTCCGGTTCTATGGACCAGC
GTCAGAAATAA
